>Addgene plasmid #72687 | pSAM2_mCherry_Mesp1 | addgene full sequence | sequence record 192429 | Addgene NGS Result
AGGTCGCTGAGTAGTGCGCGAGCAAAATTTAAGCTACAACAAGGCAAGGCTTGACCGACAATTGCATGAA
GAATCTGCTTAGGGTTAGGCGTTTTGCGCTGCTTCGCGATGTACGGGCCAGATATACGCGTTGACATTGA
TTATTGACTAGTTATTAATAGTAATCAATTACGGGGTCATTAGTTCATAGCCCATATATGGAGTTCCGCG
TTACATAACTTACGGTAAATGGCCCGCCTGGCTGACCGCCCAACGACCCCCGCCCATTGACGTCAATAAT
GACGTATGTTCCCATAGTAACGCCAATAGGGACTTTCCATTGACGTCAATGGGTGGAGTATTTACGGTAA
ACTGCCCACTTGGCAGTACATCAAGTGTATCATATGCCAAGTACGCCCCCTATTGACGTCAATGACGGTA
AATGGCCCGCCTGGCATTATGCCCAGTACATGACCTTATGGGACTTTCCTACTTGGCAGTACATCTACGT
ATTAGTCATCGCTATTACCATGGTGATGCGGTTTTGGCAGTACATCAATGGGCGTGGATAGCGGTTTGAC
TCACGGGGATTTCCAAGTCTCCACCCCATTGACGTCAATGGGAGTTTGTTTTGGCACCAAAATCAACGGG
ACTTTCCAAAATGTCGTAACAACTCCGCCCCATTGACGCAAATGGGCGGTAGGCGTGTACGGTGGGAGGT
CTATATAAGCAGCGCGTTTTGCCTGTACTGGGTCTCTCTGGTTAGACCAGATCTGAGCCTGGGAGCTCTC
TGGCTAACTAGGGAACCCACTGCTTAAGCCTCAATAAAGCTTGCCTTGAGTGCTTCAAGTAGTGTGTGCC
CGTCTGTTGTGTGACTCTGGTAACTAGAGATCCCTCAGACCCTTTTAGTCAGTGTGGAAAATCTCTAGCA
GTGGCGCCCGAACAGGGACTTGAAAGCGAAAGGGAAACCAGAGGAGCTCTCTCGACGCAGGACTCGGCTT
GCTGAAGCGCGCACGGCAAGAGGCGAGGGGCGGCGACTGGTGAGTACGCCAAAAATTTTGACTAGCGGAG
GCTAGAAGGAGAGAGATGGGTGCGAGAGCGTCAGTATTAAGCGGGGGAGAATTAGATCGCGATGGGAAAA
AATTCGGTTAAGGCCAGGGGGAAAGAAAAAATATAAATTAAAACATATAGTATGGGCAAGCAGGGAGCTA
GAACGATTCGCAGTTAATCCTGGCCTGTTAGAAACATCAGAAGGCTGTAGACAAATACTGGGACAGCTAC
AACCATCCCTTCAGACAGGATCAGAAGAACTTAGATCATTATATAATACAGTAGCAACCCTCTATTGTGT
GCATCAAAGGATAGAGATAAAAGACACCAAGGAAGCTTTAGACAAGATAGAGGAAGAGCAAAACAAAAGT
AAGACCACCGCACAGCAAGCGGCCGGCCGCTGATCTTCAGACCTGGAGGAGGAGATATGAGGGACAATTG
GAGAAGTGAATTATATAAATATAAAGTAGTAAAAATTGAACCATTAGGAGTAGCACCCACCAAGGCAAAG
AGAAGAGTGGTGCAGAGAGAAAAAAGAGCAGTGGGAATAGGAGCTTTGTTCCTTGGGTTCTTGGGAGCAG
CAGGAAGCACTATGGGCGCAGCGTCAATGACGCTGACGGTACAGGCCAGACAATTATTGTCTGGTATAGT
GCAGCAGCAGAACAATTTGCTGAGGGCTATTGAGGCGCAACAGCATCTGTTGCAACTCACAGTCTGGGGC
ATCAAGCAGCTCCAGGCAAGAATCCTGGCTGTGGAAAGATACCTAAAGGATCAACAGCTCCTGGGGATTT
GGGGTTGCTCTGGAAAACTCATTTGCACCACTGCTGTGCCTTGGAATGCTAGTTGGAGTAATAAATCTCT
GGAACAGATTTGGAATCACACGACCTGGATGGAGTGGGACAGAGAAATTAACAATTACACAAGCTTAATA
CACTCCTTAATTGAAGAATCGCAAAACCAGCAAGAAAAGAATGAACAAGAATTATTGGAATTAGATAAAT
GGGCAAGTTTGTGGAATTGGTTTAACATAACAAATTGGCTGTGGTATATAAAATTATTCATAATGATAGT
AGGAGGCTTGGTAGGTTTAAGAATAGTTTTTGCTGTACTTTCTATAGTGAATAGAGTTAGGCAGGGATAT
TCACCATTATCGTTTCAGACCCACCTCCCAACCCCGAGGGGACCCGACAGGCCCGAAGGAATAGAAGAAG
AAGGTGGAGAGAGAGACAGAGACAGATCCATTCGATTAGTGAACGGATCGGCACTGCGTGCGCCAATTCT
GCAGACAAATGGCAGTATTCATCCACAATTTTAAAAGAAAAGGGGGGATTGGGGGGTACAGTGCAGGGGA
AAGAATAGTAGACATAATAGCAACAGACATACAAACTAAAGAATTACAAAAACAAATTACAAAAATTCAA
AATTTTCGGGTTTATTACAGGGACAGCAGAGATCCAGTTTGGTTACGCGTCCCCGAAAAGTGCCACCTGA
CGTCTCCCTATCAGTGATAGAGAAGTCGACACGTCTCGAGCTCCCTATCAGTGATAGAGAAGGTACGTCT
AGAACGTCTCCCTATCAGTGATAGAGAAGTCGACACGTCTCGAGCTCCCTATCAGTGATAGAGAAGGTAC
GTCTAGAACGTCTCCCTATCAGTGATAGAGAAGTCGACACGTCTCGAGCTCCCTATCAGTGATAGAGAAG
GTACGTCTAGAACGTCTCCCTATCAGTGATAGAGAAGTCGACACGTCTCGAGCTCCCTATCAGTGATAGA
GAAGGTACCCCCTATATAAGCAGAGCTCGTTTAGTGAACCGTCAGATCGCCTGGAGACGCCATCCACGCT
GTTTTGACCTCCATAGAAGACACCGGGACCGATCCAGCCTGCTAGCATCAACAAGTTTGTACAAAAAAGC
AGGCTCCGAATTCGCCCTTGCCGCCGCTGCCATGGCCCAGCCCCTGTGCCCGCCGCTCTCCGAGTCCTGG
ATGCTCTCTGCGGCCTGGGGCCCAACTCGGCGGCCGCCGCCCTCCGACAAGGACTGCGGCCGCTCCCTCG
TCTCGTCCCCAGACTCATGGGGCAGCACCCCAGCCGACAGCCCCGTGGCGAGCCCCGCGCGGCCAGGCAC
CCTCCGGGACCCCCGCGCCCCCTCCGTAGGTAGGCGCGGCGCGCGCAGCAGCCGCCTGGGCAGCGGGCAG
AGGCAGAGCGCCAGTGAGCGGGAGAAACTGCGCATGCGCACGCTGGCCCGCGCCCTGCACGAGCTGCGCC
GCTTTCTACCGCCGTCCGTGGCGCCCGCGGGCCAGAGCCTGACCAAGATCGAGACGCTGCGCCTGGCTAT
CCGCTATATCGGCCACCTGTCGGCCGTGCTAGGCCTCAGCGAGGAGAGTCTCCAGCGCCGGTGCCGGCAG
CGCGGTGACGCGGGGTCCCCTCGGGGCTGCCCGCTGTGCCCCGACGACTGCCCCGCGCAGATGCAGACAC
GGACGCAGGCTGAGGGGCAGGGGCAGGGGCGCGGGCTGGGCCTGGTATCCGCCGTCCGCGCCGGGGCGTC
CTGGGGATCCCCGCCTGCCTGCCCCGGAGCCCGAGCTGCACCCGAGCCGCGCGACCCGCCTGCGCTGTTC
GCCGAGGCGGCGTGCCCGGAAGGGCAGGCGATGGAGCCAAGCCCACCGTCCCCGCTCCTTCCGGGCGACG
TGCTGGCTCTGTTGGAGACCTGGATGCCCCTCTCGCCTCTGGAGTGGCTGCCTGAGGAGCCCAAGTGAAA
GGGCGAATTCGACCCAGCTTTCTTGTACAAAGTGGTTGATGCGGCCGCTTCGAGCAGACATGAGTCGACG
TTATTTTCCACCATATTGCCGTCTTTTGGCAATGTGAGGGCCCGGAAACCTGGCCCTGTCTTCTTGACGA
GCATTCCTAGGGGTCTTTCCCCTCTCGCCAAAGGAATGCAAGGTCTGTTGAATGTCGTGAAGGAAGCAGT
TCCTCTGGAAGCTTCTTGAAGACAAACAACGTCTGTAGCGACCCTTTGCAGGCAGCGGAACCCCCCACCT
GGCGACAGGTGCCTCTGCGGCCAAAAGCCACGTGTATAAGATACACCTGCAAAGGCGGCACAACCCCAGT
GCCACGTTGTGAGTTGGATAGTTGTGGAAAGAGTCAAATGGCTCACCTCAAGCGTATTCAACAAGGGGCT
GAAGGATGCCCAGAAGGTACCCCATTGTATGGGATCTGATCTGGGGCCTCGGTGCACATGCTTTACATGT
GTTTAGTCGAGGTTAAAAAACGTCTAGGCCCCCCGAACCACGGGGACGTGGTTTTCCTTTGAAAAACACG
ATGATAATACCATGGTGAGCAAGGGCGAGGAGGATAACATGGCCATCATCAAGGAGTTCATGCGCTTCAA
GGTGCACATGGAGGGCTCCGTGAACGGCCACGAGTTCGAGATCGAGGGCGAGGGCGAGGGCCGCCCCTAC
GAGGGCACCCAGACCGCCAAGCTGAAGGTGACCAAGGGTGGCCCCCTGCCCTTCGCCTGGGACATCCTGT
CCCCTCAGTTCATGTACGGCTCCAAGGCCTACGGGAAGCACCCCGCCGACATCCCCGACTACTTGAAGCT
GTCCTTCCCCGAGGGCTTCAAGTGGGAGCGCGTGATGAACTTCGAGGACGGCGGCGTGGTGACCGTGACC
CAGGACTCCTCCCTGCAGGACGGCGAGTTCATCTACAAGGTGAAGCTGCGCGGCACCAACTTCCCCTCCG
ACGGCCCCGTAATGCAGAAGAAGACCATGGGCTGGGAGGCCTCCTCCGAGCGGATGTACCCCGAGGACGG
CGCCCTGAAGGGCGAGATCAAGCAGAGGCTGAAGCTGAAGGACGGCGGCCACTACGACGCTGAGGTCAAG
ACCACCTACAAGGCCAAGAAGCCCGTGCAGCTGCCCGGCGCCTACAACGTCAACATCAAGTTGGACATCA
CCTCCCACAACGAGGACTACACCATCGTGGAACAGTACGAACGCGCCGAGGGCCGCCACTCCACCGGCGG
CATGGACGAGCTGTACAAGTAAGTCGACCATAATTCGATATCAAGCTTATCGATAATCAACCTCTGGATT
ACAAAATTTGTGAAAGATTGACTGGTATTCTTAACTATGTTGCTCCTTTTACGCTATGTGGATACGCTGC
TTTAATGCCTTTGTATCATGCTATTGCTTCCCGTATGGCTTTCATTTTCTCCTCCTTGTATAAATCCTGG
TTGCTGTCTCTTTATGAGGAGTTGTGGCCCGTTGTCAGGCAACGTGGCGTGGTGTGCACTGTGTTTGCTG
ACGCAACCCCCACTGGTTGGGGCATTGCCACCACCTGTCAGCTCCTTTCCGGGACTTTCGCTTTCCCCCT
CCCTATTGCCACGGCGGAACTCATCGCCGCCTGCCTTGCCCGCTGCTGGACAGGGGCTCGGCTGTTGGGC
ACTGACAATTCCGTGGTGTTGTCGGGGAAATCATCGTCCTTTCCTTGGCTGCTCGCCTGTGTTGCCACCT
GGATTCTGCGCGGGACGTCCTTCTGCTACGTCCCTTCGGCCCTCAATCCAGCGGACCTTCCTTCCCGCGG
CCTGCTGCCGGCTCTGCGGCCTCTTCCGCGTCTTCGCCTTCGCCCTCAGACGAGTCGGATCTCCCTTTGG
GCCGCCTCCCCGCATCGATACCGTCGACCTCGTCGAGACCTAGAAAAACATGGAGCAATCACAAGTAGCA
ATACAGCAGCTACCAATGCTGATTGTGCCTGGCTAGAAGCACAAGAGGAGGAGGAGGTGGGTTTTCCAGT
CACACCTCAGGTACCTTTAAGACCAATGACTTACAAGGCAGCTGTAGATCTTAGCCACTTTTTAAAAGAA
AAGGGGGGACTGGAAGGGCTAATTCACTCCCAACGAAGACAAGATATCCTTGATCTGTGGATCTACCACA
CACAAGGCTACTTCCCTGATTGGCAGAACTACACACCAGGGCCAGGGATCAGATATCCACTGACCTTTGG
ATGGTGCTACAAGCTAGTACCAGTTGAGCAAGAGAAGGTAGAAGAAGCCAATGAAGGAGAGAACACCCGC
TTGTTACACCCTGTGAGCCTGCATGGGATGGATGACCCGGAGAGAGAAGTATTAGAGTGGAGGTTTGACA
GCCGCCTAGCATTTCATCACATGGCCCGAGAGCTGCATCCGGACTGTACTGGGTCTCTCTGGTTAGACCA
GATCTGAGCCTGGGAGCTCTCTGGCTAACTAGGGAACCCACTGCTTAAGCCTCAATAAAGCTTGCCTTGA
GTGCTTCAAGTAGTGTGTGCCCGTCTGTTGTGTGACTCTGGTAACTAGAGATCCCTCAGACCCTTTTAGT
CAGTGTGGAAAATCTCTAGCAGGGCCCGTTTAAACCCGCTGATCAGCCTCGACTGTGCCTTCTAGTTGCC
AGCCATCTGTTGTTTGCCCCTCCCCCGTGCCTTCCTTGACCCTGGAAGGTGCCACTCCCACTGTCCTTTC
CTAATAAAATGAGGAAATTGCATCGCATTGTCTGAGTAGGTGTCATTCTATTCTGGGGGGTGGGGTGGGG
CAGGACAGCAAGGGGGAGGATTGGGAAGACAATAGCAGGCATGCTGGGGATGCGGTGGGCTCTATGGCTT
CTGAGGCGGAAAGAACCAGCTGGGGCTCTAGGGGGTATCCCC
[124 nt withheld, positions 6693-6816]
C
[91 nt withheld, positions 6818-6908]
A
[49 nt withheld, positions 6910-6958]
CCTTTGACGTTGGAGTCCACGTTCTTT
[37 nt withheld, positions 6986-7022]
ACCCTATCTCGGTCTATTCTTTTGATTTATAAGGGATTTTGCCGATTTCGGCCTATTGGTTAAAAAATGA
GCTGATTTAACAAAAATTTAACGCGAATTAATTCTGTGGAATGTGTGTCAGTTAGGGTGTGGAAAGTCCC
CAGGCTCCCCAGCAGGCAGAAGTATGCAAAGCATGCATCTCAATTAGTCAGCAACCAGGTGTGGAAAGTC
CCCAGGCTCCCCAGCAGGCAGAAGTATGCAAAGCATGCATCTCAATTAGTCAGCAACCATAGTCCCGCCC
CTAACTCCGCCCATCCCGCCCCTAACTCCGCCCAGTTCCGCCCATTCTCCGCCCCATGGCTGACTAATTT
TTTTTATTTATGCAGAGGCCGAGGCCGCCTCTGCCTCTGAGCTATTCCAGAAGTAGTGAGGAGGCTTTTT
TGGAGGCCTAGGCTTTTGCAAAAAGCTCCCGGGAGCTTGTATATCCATTTTCGGATCTGATCAGCACGTG
TTGACAATTAATCATCGGCATAGTATATCGGCATAGTATAATACGACAAGGTGAGGAACTAAACCATGGC
CAAGTTGACCAGTGCCGTTCCGGTGCTCACCGCGCGCGACGTCGCCGGAGCGGTCGAGTTCTGGACCGAC
CGGCTCGGGTTCTCCCGGGACTTCGTGGAGGACGACTTCGCCGGTGTGGTCCGGGACGACGTGACCCTGT
TCATCAGCGCGGTCCAGGACCAGGTGGTGCCGGACAACACCCTGGCCTGGGTGTGGGTGCGCGGCCTGGA
CGAGCTGTACGCCGAGTGGTCGGAGGTCGTGTCCACGAACTTCCGGGACGCCTCCGGGCCGGCCATGACC
GAGATCGGCGAGCAGCCGTGGGGGCGGGAGTTCGCCCTGCGCGACCCGGCCGGCAACTGCGTGCACTTCG
TGGCCGAGGAGCAGGACTGACACGTGCTACGAGATTTCGATTCCACCGCCGCCTTCTATGAAAGGTTGGG
CTTCGGAATCGTTTTCCGGGACGCCGGCTGGATGATCCTCCAGCGCGGGGATCTCATGCTGGAGTTCTTC
GCCCACCCCAACTTGTTTATTGCAGCTTATAATGGTTACAAATAAAGCAATAGCATCACAAATTTCACAA
ATAAAGCATTTTTTTCACTGCATTCTAGTTGTGGTTTGTCCAAACTCATCAATGTATCTTATCATGTCTG
TATACCGTCGACCTCTAGCTAGAGCTTGGCGTAATCATGGTCATAGCTGTTTCCTGTGTGAAATTGTTAT
CCGCTCACAATTCCACACAACATACGAGCCGGAAGCATAAAGTGTAAAGCCTGGGGTGCCTAATGAGTGA
GCTAACTCACATTAATTGCGTTGCGCTCACTGCCCGCTTTCCAGTCGGGAAACCTGTCGTGCCAGCTGCA
TTAATGAATCGGCCAACGCGCGGGGAGAGGCGGTTTGCGTATTGGGCGCTCTTCCGCTTCCTCGCTCACT
GACTCGCTGCGCTCGGTCGTTCGGCTGCGGCGAGCGGTATCAGCTCACTCAAAGGCGGTAATACGGTTAT
CCACAGAATCAGGGGATAACGCAGGAAAGAACATGTGAGCAAAAGGCCAGCAAAAGGCCAGGAACCGTAA
AAAGGCCGCGTTGCTGGCGTTTTTCCATAGGCTCCGCCCCCCTGACGAGCATCACAAAAATCGACGCTCA
AGTCAGAGGTGGCGAAACCCGACAGGACTATAAAGATACCAGGCGTTTCCCCCTGGAAGCTCCCTCGTGC
GCTCTCCTGTTCCGACCCTGCCGCTTACCGGATACCTGTCCGCCTTTCTCCCTTCGGGAAGCGTGGCGCT
TTCTCATAGCTCACGCTGTAGGTATCTCAGTTCGGTGTAGGTCGTTCGCTCCAAGCTGGGCTGTGTGCAC
GAACCCCCCGTTCAGCCCGACCGCTGCGCCTTATCCGGTAACTATCGTCTTGAGTCCAACCCGGTAAGAC
ACGACTTATCGCCACTGGCAGCAGCCACTGGTAACAGGATTAGCAGAGCGAGGTATGTAGGCGGTGCTAC
AGAGTTCTTGAAGTGGTGGCCTAACTACGGCTACACTAGAAGAACAGTATTTGGTATCTGCGCTCTGCTG
AAGCCAGTTACCTTCGGAAAAAGAGTTGGTAGCTCTTGATCCGGCAAACAAACCACCGCTGGTAGCGGTG
GTTTTTTTGTTTGCAAGCAGCAGATTACGCGCAGAAAAAAAGGATCTCAAGAAGATCCTTTGATCTTTTC
TACGGGGTCTGACGCTCAGTGGAACGAAAACTCACGTTAAGGGATTTTGGTCATGAGATTATCAAAAAGG
ATCTTCACCTAGATCCTTTTAAATTAAAAATGAAGTTTTAAATCAATCTAAAGTATATATGAGTAAACTT
GGTCTGACAGTTACCAATGCTTAATCAGTGAGGCACCTATCTCAGCGATCTGTCTATTTCGTTCATCCAT
AGTTGCCTGACTCCCCGTCGTGTAGATAACTACGATACGGGAGGGCTTACCATCTGGCCCCAGTGCTGCA
ATGATACCGCGAGACCCACGCTCACCGGCTCCAGATTTATCAGCAATAAACCAGCCAGCCGGAAGGGCCG
AGCGCAGAAGTGGTCCTGCAACTTTATCCGCCTCCATCCAGTCTATTAATTGTTGCCGGGAAGCTAGAGT
AAGTAGTTCGCCAGTTAATAGTTTGCGCAACGTTGTTGCCATTGCTACAGGCATCGTGGTGTCACGCTCG
TCGTTTGGTATGGCTTCATTCAGCTCCGGTTCCCAACGATCAAGGCGAGTTACATGATCCCCCATGTTGT
GCAAAAAAGCGGTTAGCTCCTTCGGTCCTCCGATCGTTGTCAGAAGTAAGTTGGCCGCAGTGTTATCACT
CATGGTTATGGCAGCACTGCATAATTCTCTTACTGTCATGCCATCCGTAAGATGCTTTTCTGTGACTGGT
GAGTACTCAACCAAGTCATTCTGAGAATAGTGTATGCGGCGACCGAGTTGCTCTTGCCCGGCGTCAATAC
GGGATAATACCGCGCCACATAGCAGAACTTTAAAAGTGCTCATCATTGGAAAACGTTCTTCGGGGCGAAA
ACTCTCAAGGATCTTACCGCTGTTGAGATCCAGTTCGATGTAACCCACTCGTGCACCCAACTGATCTTCA
GCATCTTTTACTTTCACCAGCGTTTCTGGGTGAGCAAAAACAGGAAGGCAAAATGCCGCAAAAAAGGGAA
TAAGGGCGACACGGAAATGTTGAATACTCATACTCTTCCTTTTTCAATATTATTGAAGCATTTATCAGGG
TTATTGTCTCATGAGCGGATACATATTTGAATGTATTTAGAAAAATAAACAAATAGGGGTTCCGCGCACA
TTTCCCCGAAAAGTGCCACCTGACGTCGACGGATCGGGAGATCTCCCGATCCCCTATGGTGCACTCTCAG
TACAATCTGCTCTGATGCCGCATAGTTAAGCCAGTATCTGCTCCCTGCTTGTGTGTTGG
Features (pLannotate 1.2.2; 42 found; start..end, strand, type, name):
    133..512     +  enhancer       CMV enhancer: human cytomegalovirus immediate early enhancer
    513..712     +  promoter       CMV promoter: human cytomegalovirus (CMV) immediate early promoter
    730..910     +  LTR            5' LTR (truncated): truncated 5' long terminal repeat (LTR) from HIV-1
    957..1082    +  misc_feature   HIV-1 Ψ: packaging signal of human immunodeficiency virus type 1
   1066..1404    +  CDS            HIV-1 gag (fragment): gag protein from human immunodeficiency virus 1; gag
   1579..1812    +  misc_feature   RRE: The Rev response element (RRE) of HIV-1 allows for Rev-dependent mRNA export from the nucleus to the cytoplasm.
   2189..2289    +  CDS            Rev (fragment): human immunodeficiency virus 1 (HIV-1) Rev protein; rev; enhances nuclear export of unspliced and incompletely spliced viral mRNAs
   2339..2456    +  misc_feature   cPPT/CTS: central polypurine tract and central termination sequence of HIV-1
   2524..2544    +  promoter       tight TRE promoter (fragment): Tet-responsive promoter PTight, consisting of seven tet operator sequences followed by the minimal CMV promoter
   2561..2581    +  promoter       tight TRE promoter (fragment): Tet-responsive promoter PTight, consisting of seven tet operator sequences followed by the minimal CMV promoter
   2598..2618    +  promoter       tight TRE promoter (fragment): Tet-responsive promoter PTight, consisting of seven tet operator sequences followed by the minimal CMV promoter
   2635..2655    +  promoter       tight TRE promoter (fragment): Tet-responsive promoter PTight, consisting of seven tet operator sequences followed by the minimal CMV promoter
   2672..2692    +  promoter       tight TRE promoter (fragment): Tet-responsive promoter PTight, consisting of seven tet operator sequences followed by the minimal CMV promoter
   2709..2729    +  promoter       tight TRE promoter (fragment): Tet-responsive promoter PTight, consisting of seven tet operator sequences followed by the minimal CMV promoter
   2746..2766    +  promoter       tight TRE promoter (fragment): Tet-responsive promoter PTight, consisting of seven tet operator sequences followed by the minimal CMV promoter
   2783..2803    +  promoter       tight TRE promoter (fragment): Tet-responsive promoter PTight, consisting of seven tet operator sequences followed by the minimal CMV promoter
   2811..2856    +  promoter       TRE3GV promoter (fragment): 3rd-generation Tet-responsive promoter that can be activated by binding of Tet-On® 3G, optimized for retroviral and lentiviral vectors
   2921..2945    +  protein_bind   attB1: mutant version of attB; recombination site for the Gateway® BP reaction BP Clonase™
   2972..3775    +  CDS            MESP1: MESP1_HUMAN - Also known as BHLHC5. Experimental evidence at protein level: Swiss-Prot protein existence level 1. Transcription factor. Plays a role in the epithelialization of somitic mesoderm and in the development of cardiac mesoderm. Defines the rostrocaudal patterning of the somites by participating in distinct Notch pathways (By similarity). From Homo sapiens (Human).
   3792..3816    -  protein_bind   attB2: mutant version of attB; recombination site for the Gateway® BP reaction BP Clonase™
   3886..4347    +  misc_feature   IRES: internal ribosome entry site (IRES) of the encephalomyocarditis virus (EMCV)
   4352..5061    +  CDS            mCherry (fragment): monomeric derivative of DsRed fluorescent protein (Shaner et al., 2004) mammalian codon-optimized
   5072..5095    +  misc_feature   MCS (fragment): pBluescript multiple cloning site
   5095..5683    +  misc_feature   WPRE: woodchuck hepatitis virus posttranscriptional regulatory element
   5620..6204    +  CDS            nef (fragment): NEF_HV1H2 - Experimental evidence at protein level: Swiss-Prot protein existence level 1. Extracellular Nef protein targets CD4(+) T-lymphocytes for apoptosis by interacting with CXCR4 surface receptors. From Human immunodeficiency virus type 1 group M subtype B (isolate HXB2) (HIV-1).
   6211..6391    +  LTR            5' LTR (truncated): truncated 5' long terminal repeat (LTR) from HIV-1
   6423..6647    +  polyA_signal   bGH poly(A) signal: bovine growth hormone polyadenylation signal
   6651..6672    +  promoter       SV40 promoter (fragment): SV40 enhancer and early promoter
   6693..7121    +  rep_origin     f1 ori (sequence partly withheld): f1 bacteriophage origin of replication; arrow indicates direction of (+) strand synthesis
   7135..7464    +  promoter       SV40 promoter: SV40 enhancer and early promoter
   7512..7559    +  promoter       EM7 promoter: synthetic bacterial promoter&nbsp
   7578..7952    +  CDS            BleoR: antibiotic-binding protein; Sh ble from Streptoalloteichus hindustanus; confers resistance to bleomycin, phleomycin, and Zeocin™
   7962..8087    +  CDS            ble (fragment): BLE_KLEPN - Experimental evidence at protein level: Swiss-Prot protein existence level 1. Binding protein with a strong affinity to the bleomycin family of antibiotics. Binds to CL990; an antimitotic-antibiotic compound. From Klebsiella pneumoniae.
   8082..8203    +  polyA_signal   SV40 poly(A) signal: SV40 polyadenylation signal
   8276..8292    -  protein_bind   lac operator: The lac repressor binds to the lac operator to inhibit transcription in E. coli. This inhibition can be relieved by adding lactose or isopropyl-β-D-thiogalactopyranoside (IPTG). lac repressor encoded by lacI
   8300..8330    -  promoter       lac promoter: promoter for the E. coli lac operon
   8345..8366    -  protein_bind   CAP binding site: CAP binding activates transcription in the presence of cAMP. E. coli catabolite activator protein
   8379..8471    -  CDS            lacI (fragment): lac repressor; lacI; The lac repressor binds to the lac operator to inhibit transcription in E. coli. This inhibition can be relieved by adding lactose or isopropyl-β-D-thiogalactopyranoside (IPTG).
   8654..9242    -  rep_origin     ori: high-copy-number ColE1/pMB1/pBR322/pUC origin of replication
   9413..10273   -  CDS            AmpR: β-lactamase; bla; confers resistance to ampicillin, carbenicillin, and related antibiotics
  10274..10378   -  promoter       AmpR promoter: bla
  10437..10489   -  misc_feature   bom (fragment): basis of mobility region from pBR322
