[The description below was written by a language model from this plasmid's Addgene catalogue record and pLannotate feature annotations shown in this document.]
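Description:
pSAM2_mCherry_Mesp1 is an HIV-1-based lentiviral transfer plasmid for doxycycline-regulated expression of human MESP1, a bHLH transcription factor involved in cardiac mesoderm development, in mammalian cells. It was made by Gateway recombination into the pSAM2_GW_mCherry backbone, leaving attB1 and attB2 sites flanking the MESP1 coding sequence. In bacteria it is maintained through a high-copy ColE1/pUC origin with ampicillin resistance. An f1 origin is also present. The sequenced record is 10,511 nt, shorter than the listed backbone size, which is consistent with the Gateway cassette having been replaced by the smaller insert.

A CMV enhancer/promoter fused to a truncated 5' LTR drives production of the viral genomic RNA in packaging cells. The transcript carries the Ψ packaging signal with a gag fragment, the RRE for Rev-dependent nuclear export, and the cPPT/CTS. The annotation labels the downstream LTR as truncated as well, and a bGH polyadenylation signal follows it.

Within the proviral region, a Tet-responsive promoter made of repeated tet operator sequences and a minimal promoter controls a bicistronic transcript. MESP1 is followed by an EMCV IRES and mCherry, so red fluorescence reports induced, transduced cells, and a WPRE enhances expression. No transactivator is annotated on this plasmid, so rtTA would presumably have to be supplied separately.

Outside the LTRs, an SV40/EM7-driven BleoR cassette provides Zeocin resistance, but it would not be carried in packaged virus. The associated publication concerns reprogramming of fibroblasts into induced cardiac progenitor cells using defined factors.
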