Addgene plasmid #72687: pSAM2_mCherry_Mesp1
Purpose: Doxycyline regulated expression of Mesp1 in mammalian cells
Depositing lab: Timothy Kamp. Depositing organization: University of Wisconsin, Madison. Publication: Lineage Reprogramming of Fibroblasts into Proliferative Induced Cardiac Progenitor Cells by Defined Factors. Lalit PA, Salick MR, Nelson DO, Squirrell JM, Shafer CM, Patel NG, Saeed I, Schmuck EG, Markandeya YS, Wong R, Lea MR, Eliceiri KW, Hacker TA, Crone WC, Kyba M, Garry DJ, Stewart R, Thomson JA, Downs KM, Lyons GE, Kamp TJ. Cell Stem Cell. 2016 Mar 3;18(3):354-67. doi: 10.1016/j.stem.2015.12.001. Epub 2016 Feb 11. PubMed 26877223.
Backbone
  Vector backbone: pSAM2_GW_mCherry
  Backbone size w/o insert (bp): 11391
  Vector type: Mammalian Expression, Lentiviral
Growth in bacteria
  Bacterial resistance: Ampicillin, 100 μg/mL
  Growth temperature: 37°C
  Growth strain: NEB Stable
  Copy number: High Copy
Gene/Insert
  Gene/Insert name: Mesp 1
  Species: H. sapiens (human)
  Entrez Gene: MESP1 (a.k.a. bHLHc5)
  Promoter: CMV-Doxycycline
  Cloning method: Gateway Cloning
  Sequencing primers: 5′ pSAM 2 SEQ F - 5' GCTCGTTTAGTGAACCGTCAG 3'; 3′ pSAM2 SEQ R - 5' GAGGAACTGCTTCCTTCACG 3'
Terms and licenses: Academic/Nonprofit Terms; Industry Terms: Not Available to Industry
How to cite: pSAM2_mCherry_Mesp1 was a gift from Timothy Kamp (Addgene plasmid # 72687 ; http://n2t.net/addgene:72687 ; RRID:Addgene_72687)
