>Addgene plasmid #72687 | pSAM2_mCherry_Mesp1 | depositor partial sequence | sequence record 145784 | Mesp1
ATGGCCCAGCCCCTGTGCCCGCCGCTCTCCGAGTCCTGGATGCTCTCTGCGGCCTGGGGCCCAACTCGGC
GGCCGCCGCCCTCCGACAAGGACTGCGGCCGCTCCCTCGTCTCGTCCCCAGACTCATGGGGCAGCACCCC
AGCCGACAGCCCCGTGGCGAGCCCCGCGCGGCCAGGCACCCTCCGGGACCCCCGCGCCCCCTCCGTAGGT
AGGCGCGGCGCGCGCAGCAGCCGCCTGGGCAGCGGGCAGAGGCAGAGCGCCAGTGAGCGGGAGAAACTGC
GCATGCGCACGCTGGCCCGCGCCCTGCACGAGCTGCGCCGCTTTCTACCGCCGTCCGTGGCGCCCGCGGG
CCAGAGCCTGACCAAGATCGAGACGCTGCGCCTGGCTATCCGCTATATCGGCCACCTGTCGGCCGTGCTA
GGCCTCAGCGAGGAGAGTCTCCAGCGCCGGTGCCGGCAGCGCGGTGACGCGGGGTCCCCTCGGGGCTGCC
CGCTGTGCCCCGACGACTGCCCCGCGCAGATGCAGACACGGACGCAGGCTGAGGGGCAGGGGCAGGGGCG
CGGGCTGGGCCTGGTATCCGCCGTCCGCGCCGGGGCGTCCTGGGGATCCCCGCCTGCCTGCCCCGGAGCC
CGAGCTGCACCCGAGCCGCGCGACCCGCCTGCGCTGTTCGCCGAGGCGGCGTGCCCTGAAGGGCAGGCGA
TGGAGCCAAGCCCACCGTCCCCGCTCCTTCCGGGCGACGTGCTGGCTCTGTTGGAGACCTGGATGCCCCT
CTCGCCTCTGGAGTGGCTGCCTGAGGAGCCCAAGTGA
